>Addgene plasmid #126651 | pB6-Lrig1-T2A-sfGFP-iCre-ERT2-FNF-TK | addgene full sequence | sequence record 247126 | Addgene NGS Result
CCATGGTTTAGTTCCTCACCTTGTCGTATTATACTATGCCGATATACTATGCCGATGATTAATTGTCAAC
AGGCTGCAGGTCGAAAGGCCCGGAGATGAGGAAGAGGAGAACAGCGCGGCAGACGTGCGCTTTTGAAGCG
TGCAGAATGCCGGGCCTCCGGAGGACCTTCGGGCGCCCGCCCCGCCCCTGAGCCCGCCCCTGAGCCCGCC
CCCGGACCCACCCCTTCCCAGCCTCTGAGCCCAGAAAGCGAAGGAGCAAAGCTGCTATTGGCCGCTGCCC
CAAAGGCCTACCCGCTTCCATTGCTCAGCGGTGCTGTCCATCTGCACGAGACTAGTGAGACGTGCTACTT
CCATTTGTCACGTCCTGCACGACGCGAGCTGCGGGGCGGGGGGGAACTTCCTGACTAGGGGAGGAGTAGA
AGGTGGCGCGAAGGGGCCACCAAAGAACGGAGCCGGTTGGCGCCTACCGGTGGATGTGGAATGTGTGCGA
GGCCAGAGGCCACTTGTGTAGCGCCAAGTGCCCAGCGGGGCTGCTAAAGCGCATGCTCCAGACTGCCTTG
GGAAAAGCGCCTCCCCTACCCGGTAGAATTTCGACGACCTGCAGCCAAGCTAGCTTGGCTGGACGTAAAC
TCCTCTTCAGACCTGAAGTTCCTATACTTTCTAGAGAATAGGAACTTCGGAATTCGCTTCATCTACCTCA
GCTCTTTTAAAGCAGTCGCTACAGGAAAGAGGTAGGAGAGGCCGTGGAAAGCTTGTGTCCAGACGTCACT
CCGGACAGTCCGACTTCCGTGTGGAATGTCAGTCAGTCGGCTAGAGGAGTGGCATCTGGAGCTCAGAAAC
GTGAGAGACTATTTGTGTACAAAAGGCAGGAAAAAGTATTTGATACCACTGTACATAAGAGTTTTCAGAG
ATTTCATATATATTATATATCTTTTACAGAGACTATTTTAATCCTTAGCGCATGGGTCCCGCTTTTGGTG
ATATTTTCACATTAGGTTGCTGTCTAATTTTGGAGAGGGTCAGGAATCGTTCTGGTGCCTTAATGCACAG
CTGGAATTCAGGTAAACACATCAGCTGTTGCTGGCGGTTGGAAAGGAGGGCATCTTGGCTGTGTGGCACT
TAGTGGTCAGATTCGAGTGCACTGGCCAGACCTATGCAGGCGTGGTGTTGGCAGCCTCACTGTAGAGCAG
GGTGCACGGGTCTGTAGTTGAGGACGAGATTGAGAGCTGTTAATCCACCAAATGCAATGGCTCAGAACAA
TTAAGCACTGCCTTTCGTCTTTCTTTGTAACTCACTTGGTAAAAGCAAATGTCTTGTCTCCTTCAGTGGT
TCTTTGAAGCTTAGTGAGGCGGAGGCTGCCAGTGTTGGTACCTGTGGATTTTCCAATAGTGAGGGTTAGC
TCTGCCTCCAGGGCCCGCTAAGTTCTGCTGAGCAGGCCTGTCCACGCTGTTCCTTACCGGTGAGACTGGG
CTTGGACTGTACAAGACTTGAGTCCTAGACCTGGGTGTATTTGCACTTTGGGGCCCTGTTGCTAGCCATC
TTGTGAGTGCCAATGTATAATGCAGTAAAGACTACATGGAAACACAAACTCAGTCCTTAAAACCCCAGGA
GTTGAGGGGAAGTGTTGGCACAGTGATGGCCTGTGTCACCGTGTAGTGTCATAGGCCATCACTGTGCCAG
AGCAAGCACGCTGAGAAGGCTAGTCTCCATAGTTGATGGTTAATGTTACTTCCACAAAATATGTGAATTT
GCTGCTTCTGAGAGGCAATGTGAAAGAGGAAGTATTACTTTTTATGTACAGAGTTATTTATTTATAGAAA
TTTTGGTACAGTGTACATTGAAAACATGTAAAATATTGAAGTGTCTAACAAATGGCATAAAGTGTCTTTA
ATAAAGGTTCATTTATAAATACTAAGTGTGTGCGGCGGTCACTGCTCTTTTATTCTGCTATTAATGTTTC
TCCAAAAGGAGAATACTTAGACGAAGCAGCATAGACTACACACTGTTGCCCCAGAAAGACAGTGGCACTG
CATTCCTCAGATAGCTTTTTTTTTTCCACATGGAGTTGGTTAGTCAAGCCTTATGCTCCCCAAGTATGCT
GACCCTCCCACCTCCTGCTGGCATATACCATGAGGACAAAGGAGCTGCTCCAGCTGGCCTCCAGGGACGG
ACAGTGGTGGGCATGGGCTTTGCTTCCCTCAACATGTTCCTAACTGAAGTCACTTGGGCCCACCCACTCA
CTGGCGCTGCAGCTGTCTGCTGTCTGTCACACACTCCAGGGACTTTGGGGCACTTTGCTGTAAAGTAATA
TAATCATGTGTTTTTATAGGAGAAATACAAGGTAATTAAAAACAGCATCCTCACCAGAAAGAATGCATGC
TATGCACCTGTAGCTCATGCTTTTTAAACAAAGCTATAATCTTACACAATAGGCACCCGCCCAGGGGAGA
AACAGCCACACGCACGGTTCTTGCCCCCTTCCTTTTCCCAGTCTGGTCATTCACTGCAGTTGTAGCCAGT
TTGCTTTCCTGGTGACTCCAACAGACAGCAGAAAGCACAGGATGCTAATAAAAAGCATTCTGAAGGGCCT
GGCCTTGGCCTTACCGGGAGTATTTATTGAGAGGACTGAGACGGTGGCCCCAGTTTCACCAAGAAAAGTT
TCCTGGGGCAGCCTGTGCTTTGGCCTTCATTAAGCTGCTCTCTGCAGCCATCTTCAGGGAGCCACACTGG
AGCCCCAGGCACAGGAAGGACTGCAAGGACATGTAGTGTCTGCTTCATGGGCTCTTCCTGCCCACCTCTA
ACAGCAAGCTTCGCGCCTGGTCATAGGCGCCCAGAAAGATGAAGCCGCCCATGCTGATTGCTGCCATCCT
CGGGAGGACACCTGCGAATAACCTAGGGACAGGAAATGGTCATGTTCCTGACTGCCCGCAGTTCGCTCAT
TCCATCACATCCATTGTGAAATCCCACAGAAATTTACAGTGTCTTTCCTTCCTTTTAGAAGGCTACTAAG
TAATATTCCCCAATATGCATGAGAAACTGGAGCTTAGCCTAGCACGGCCACACTAGCTGGGAACACTCAC
ATTAACACAGTAACCACTCTCCCAGCAGTGTGCTCGAAGAAGGGAGTCAAGGATACATCTGAGGTGAGGC
TGGTAAGGGTGTGTGGCCCTGGGACATCTGAGGGGCCTCTAGGTCTCAGTCAGGGAGACAAAGCAAATTC
TGAAACAGTTCTGCTCTCCTACCCTGGGCTCGGTTATATTTGTCATTGGAGTCCCACAAATGCGATTCTA
CAAGAAGGGGATGATGAATCTTTGTGGACTCCCTTTTTCTTGTTCAATCGAAATAAGGACGCCAGAGTCA
CATGACTGTGGTAAAGGTGGAGCGCCTCACAGTGTCAGTTCGAGATTCTCAGGTGTCCCATCCCCAATCC
AGTCAGAACACCACAGTGGTGTCAGGAAGCCATTCTCCAGAGGCCCAGGAAATTTCAAATATCCATCGTG
ACATTACTGAAGTAATCTACTAGTGACCTTACCTGGCCAGATGAGACAGCATTGTGAAAACAGAGTGGCG
CACAGCTGGAGAGAACAAGACAGAAGCCCCAACCCTAAAAGGTTACCATCCCCATGGTCGCTGGGCTGAT
GAACACAGGGCAAGTCCTAGGCTGTAAATTACTGCTTTCTACAGAGGCAGTGGGAGTGAGAGAGTGACAG
ACAGAAAGCCTGATCTTATTTCTACTGAAACCCTGTTACCCAGAAAAGTGCTTCTATATGCAGAAAGACA
AACTTAGAAGCCAGAACTTGGGCTGCCTCGGTGGGAAAAGGCACTTGCTGTCAAGACTGATGGATAACCC
AAGTTCGATCCCTGGACAAGGAAAGAACCAGTTTGATGTCTATGTGTGCACACTCGTGGAGAGGCTTTGG
GTATAGGGCAAGTGTTTTATTATAACAATGCTCATGCCTTTTAAAGATGTGGGAAAGCCTTTGTGCTAAG
CTAAGTGGAAGCTAATGAAGAAAGCTGACAGGAATCTCTGCTGGATACACAGCCCATGCCCTACACAGCC
AGTGGAAGAGATCCGCTGCCCCTCCCACCTCTAGCAGGCAGCACAGAAGAAAGCAAGGACTTTACATAGT
GGGACCCCTCTTGCTAAGCTACTTAGGGAGCTAGAGAGAATAGCTTAGTGGGTAAAGCGAGCAAGACCTG
AGTTCAAATGTCTAGAAACCTCGTGAGGCTGCGCGTGGCAGCTCTGCAGTAACCCCAGTGCTCCTGTAGT
GACAGGAAGTCCCGGAGGCTCTTGGGTCAGCTAGCCTGGCCCAGGAAGTGGCAAACAAGGCACCTACCAT
ATAGAAGGCAGGCCTGGAGACACTGAGCTGGGCTTGGAGGTCAGTCTCCCTCAGCTTTGCCACTACCCAG
CTCAGCAGAGGCCAGAGACAGATGGGAGCAGTTACAGCGTCACAGATGACCAACAGACTGCAGCCTCCTT
AAAGTGGAGGTTTTGTAGGGGGGAGGGGTTCCACCTCTGCTTACAGGCAGACTTGTGAGTAGGGCAGGTT
GTGTTCCAGGGACAACAGGTGACAGGATAAGCAGGAGCTCCCAGCAGCAGCGAGTACATAAAGGGCATAT
TCAAGGGAAAACGTTCAGGGGATCAGCCAGGGGCAATCCAGGACAAGTGGACCTCCCCTCTGCCCTGCAG
CTTCTGGGCTAACCCCAGTCTGCCCTCCAGCGTGGCTCCCTACCATCTCCTCTGAGATAGCATCAGGTTC
CTTGGTGGGAGGGGCTGCTGGGAGTTATGTAGACTTGATAGGCTTAGTGTGTGTGCAGGGCAGGGGGCAC
AGACAGTGGTGGCTCTATCTGGCACTGCCACAGAGGAAGTAGGCTGAGCCACCTGCCCAGAAAGGGACCA
GTAGTTTTCATTTGTCTCTTGGTCCAATCACTTGCTCACTAGAGGGGCTGGAGTTGCTGTATGCTCAGGG
GTGGCCACTGCTGCTGGGAACATGCTGTTCAGTGCTGCCCTGGACAAGGTGACCAGAGTCCAAGACTGGA
GACTCAGAAGACGAGCCAAAAATCCAAGCTACCTTTCAGCACCAAGGCTGGGTCAGAACAAACACACACC
CTTGGCCTGTTTTGCTGTCTTTCCTCTGGCACTGCTTAGTTATAGTCAAGTGTGTGCCATGACCTGGACA
GGGAAGGCCGCTCTTGCATCATCTACCCAGCAGCATGCGGTGGCCACAGCGGGGCACTGCCTCATCCAGT
GTGTCCTTTCTTGTCACCACTTTCTCGACACTGGCAAATGGGCTGCAGCCCCACAACAGTATAGTCAGGG
GCCCAGCTAAGTCACCACACAATCTGGCAGCTGGCCTTCAGGATGTCAAAAGTCACTGTCACCAGCTGCT
GCCTCGTGAGCGCAGCCACTGCTTTCCTAAGAGGCTTCTCAAATAATGCATATGGGGCACACAACCCATG
TCCCTCCTCATTCCATCTTTGTTCAGTGTCAAATTCGTACCCAAATTAACAACTAATATGTTCTTATTCC
TCACGCGGGGTCAGCCATGAACAGCAGACTCACTCCGGAAGCTAGCACCATGCCTTTCCTATGTCTGACA
CATCTAGAGTCAGTAAGTCCTGTCTGTTAGATCCAATCTGCACCTCCGACCATCAGAGCAGACATTGAGT
GAAAGCACCCAGCCACCACTTTGAAGCATCCAGCTGGAAAACTCAAACAGACATGGAGTTTGCTCTCTGG
CAAAAGCATCACCATGTTTCCCGGACCATCAGCTGAAATTTAAAATGCCAAAGTTACACAAAAATAGTGA
TCAGTGATGTACCCTGGCATGGGGGTGAGCGGGGCGGCTATGCCAGGTAAAGAGGCCAGGAGGGCACAGT
GCTGCTGCTCCCAATGCCAGCCATCCCAGCTCCAGGTGGAGGCACGTCCACACAGCATGTCCAGACCGTT
CCGTAGAGAAAACCCTTCCGCTTTTCTAACAACTCAGCATAGACACAGCTCCAGCACCACCGTAGAGATA
TCTAGACCCAGCTTTCTTGTACAAAGTGGTTGATTCGAGGCTGCTAACAAATCGAGCAGTGTGGTTTTCA
AGAGGAAGCAAAAAGCCTCTCCACCCAGGCCTGGAATGTTTCCACCCAATGTCGAGCAGTGTGGTTTTGC
AAGAGGAAGCAAAAAGCCTCTCCACCCAGGCCTGGAATGTTTCCACCCAATGTCGAGCAAACCCCGCCCA
GCGTCTTGTCATTGGCGAATTCGAACACGCAGATGCAGTCGGGGCGGCGCGGTCCGAGGTCCACTTCGCA
TATTAAGGTGACGCGTGTGGCCTCGAACACCGAGCGACCCTGCAGCGACCCGCTTAACAGCGTCAACAGC
GTGCCGCAGATCTTGGTGGCGTGAAACTCCCGCACCTCTTCGGCCAGCGCCTTGTAGAAGCGCGTATGGC
TTCGTACCCCGGCCATCAACACGCGTCTGCGTTCGACCAGGCTGCGCGTTCTCGCGGCCATAGCAACCGA
CGTACGGCGTTGCGCCCTCGCCGGCAGCAAGAAGCCACGGAAGTCCGCCCGGAGCAGAAAATGCCCACGC
TACTGCGGGTTTATATAGACGGTCCCCACGGGATGGGGAAAACCACCACCACGCAACTGCTGGTGGCCCT
GGGTTCGCGCGACGATATCGTCTACGTACCCGAGCCGATGACTTACTGGCGGGTGCTGGGGGCTTCCGAG
ACAATCGCGAACATCTACACCACACAACACCGCCTCGACCAGGGTGAGATATCGGCCGGGGACGCGGCGG
TGGTAATGACAAGCGCCCAGATAACAATGGGCATGCCTTATGCCGTGACCGACGCCGTTCTGGCTCCTCA
TATCGGGGGGGAGGCTGGGAGCTCACATGCCCCGCCCCCGGCCCTCACCCTCATCTTCGACCGCCATCCC
ATCGCCGCCCTCCTGTGCTACCCGGCCGCGCGGTACCTTATGGGCAGCATGACCCCCCAGGCCGTGCTGG
CGTTCGTGGCCCTCATCCCGCCGACCTTGCCCGGCACCAACATCGTGCTTGGGGCCCTTCCGGAGGACAG
ACACATCGACCGCCTGGCCAAACGCCAGCGCCCCGGCGAGCGGCTGGACCTGGCTATGCTGGCTGCGATT
CGCCGCGTTTACGGGCTACTTGCCAATACGGTGCGGTATCTGCAGTGCGGCGGGTCGTGGCGGGAGGACT
GGGGACAGCTTTCGGGGACGGCCGTGCCGCCCCAGGGTGCCGAGCCCCAGAGCAACGCGGGCCCACGACC
CCATATCGGGGACACGTTATTTACCCTGTTTCGGGCCCCCGAGTTGCTGGCCCCCAACGGCGACCTGTAT
AACGTGTTTGCCTGGGCCTTGGACGTCTTGGCCAAACGCCTCCGTTCCATGCACGTCTTTATCCTGGATT
ACGACCAATCGCCCGCCGGCTGCCGGGACGCCCTGCTGCAACTTACCTCCGGGATGGTCCAGACCCACGT
CACCACCCCCGGCTCCATACCGACGATATGCGACCTGGCGCGCACGTTTGCCCGGGAGATGGGGGAGGCT
AACTGAAACACGGAAGGAGACAATACCGGAAGGAACCCGCGCTATGACGGCAATAAAAAGACAGAATAAA
ACGCACGGGTGTTGGGTCGTTTGTTCATAAACGCGGGGTTCGGTCCCAGGGCTGGCACTCTGTCGATACC
CCACCGAGACCCCATTGGGGCCAATACGCCCGCGTTTCTTCCTTTTCCCCACCCCACCCCCCAAGTTCGG
GTGAAGGCCCAGGGCTCGCAGCCAACGTCGGGGCGGCAGGCCCTGCCATAGCCACTGGCCCCGTGGGTTA
GGGACGGGGTCCCCCATGGGGAATGGTTTATGGTTCGTGGGGGTTATTATTTTGGGCGTTGCGTGGGGTC
AGGTCCACGACCCAAGCTTGGCTGCAGGTCGAGCTCGCGAAAGCTTGGCACTGGCCGTCGTTTTACAACG
TCGTGACTGGGAAAACCCTGGCGTTACCCAACTTAATCGCCTTGCAGCACATCCCCCTTTCGCCAGCTGG
CGTAATAGCGAAGAGGCCCGCACCGATCGCCCTTCCCAACAGTTGCGCAGCCTGAATGGCGAATGGCGCC
TGATGCGGTATTTTCTCCTTACGCATCTGTGCGGTATTTCACACCGCATATGGTGCACTCTCAGTACAAT
CTGCTCTGATGCCGCATAGTTAAGCCAGCCCCGACACCCGCCAACACCCGCTGACGCGCCCTGACGGGCT
TGTCTGCTCCCGGCATCCGCTTACAGACAAGCTGTGACCGTCTCCGGGAGCTGCATGTGTCAGAGGTTTT
CACCGTCATCACCGAAACGCGCGAGACGAAAGGGCCTCGTGATACGCCTATTTTTATAGGTTAATGTCAT
GATAATAATGGTTTCTTAGACGTCAGGTGGCACTTTTCGGGGAAATGTGCGCGGAACCCCTATTTGTTTA
TTTTTCTAAATACATTCAAATATGTATCCGCTCATGAGACAATAACCCTGATAAATGCTTCAATAATATT
GAAAAAGGAAGAGTATGAGTATTCAACATTTCCGTGTCGCCCTTATTCCCTTTTTTGCGGCATTTTGCCT
TCCTGTTTTTGCTCACCCAGAAACGCTGGTGAAAGTAAAAGATGCTGAAGATCAGTTGGGTGCACGAGTG
GGTTACATCGAACTGGATCTCAACAGCGGTAAGATCCTTGAGAGTTTTCGCCCCGAAGAACGTTTTCCAA
TGATGAGCACTTTTAAAGTTCTGCTATGTGGCGCGGTATTATCCCGTGTTGACGCCGGGCAAGAGCAACT
CGGTCGCCGCATACACTATTCTCAGAATGACTTGGTTGAGTACTCACCAGTCACAGAAAAGCATCTTACG
GATGGCATGACAGTAAGAGAATTATGCAGTGCTGCCATAACCATGAGTGATAACACTGCGGCCAACTTAC
TTCTGACAACGATCGGAGGACCGAAGGAGCTAACCGCTTTTTTGCACAACATGGGGGATCATGTAACTCG
CCTTGATCGTTGGGAACCGGAGCTGAATGAAGCCATACCAAACGACGAGCGTGACACCACGATGCCTGCA
GCAATGGCAACAACGTTGCGCAAACTATTAACTGGCGAACTACTTACTCTAGCTTCCCGGCAACAATTAA
TAGACTGGATGGAGGCGGATAAAGTTGCAGGACCACTTCTGCGCTCGGCCCTTCCGGCTGGCTGGTTTAT
TGCTGATAAATCTGGAGCCGGTGAGCGTGGGTCTCGCGGTATCATTGCAGCACTGGGGCCAGATGGTAAG
CCCTCCCGTATCGTAGTTATCTACACGACGGGGAGTCAGGCAACTATGGATGAACGAAATAGACAGATCG
CTGAGATAGGTGCCTCACTGATTAAGCATTGGTAACTGTCAGACCAAGTTTACTCATATATACTTTAGAT
TGATTTAAAACTTCATTTTTAATTTAAAAGGATCTAGGTGAAGATCCTTTTTGATAATCTCATGACCAAA
ATCCCTTAACGTGAGTTTTCGTTCCACTGAGCGTCAGACCCCTTAATAAGATGATCTTCTTGAGATCGTT
TTGGTCTGCGCGTAATCTCTTGCTCTGAAAACGAAAAAACCGCCTTGCAGGGCGGTTTTTCGAAGGTTCT
CTGAGCTACCAACTCTTTGAACCGAGGTAACTGGCTTGGAGGAGCGCAGTCACCAAAACTTGTCCTTTCA
GTTTAGCCTTAACCGGCGCATGACTTCAAGACTAACTCCTCTAAATCAATTACCAGTGGCTGCTGCCAGT
GGTGCTTTTGCATGTCTTTCCGGGTTGGACTCAAGACGATAGTTACCGGATAAGGCGCAGCGGTCGGACT
GAACGGGGGGTTCGTGCATACAGTCCAGCTTGGAGCGAACTGCCTACCCGGAACTGAGTGTCAGGCGTGG
AATGAGACAAACGCGGCCATAACAGCGGAATGACACCGGTAAACCGAAAGGCAGGAACAGGAGAGCGCAC
GAGGGAGCCGCCAGGGGGAAACGCCTGGTATCTTTATAGTCCTGTCGGGTTTCGCCACCACTGATTTGAG
CGTCAGATTTCGTGATGCTTGTCAGGGGGGCGGAGCCTATGGAAAAACGGCTTTGCCGCGGCCCTCTCAC
TTCCCTGTTAAGTATCTTCCTGGCATCTTCCAGGAAATCTCCGCCCCGTTCGTAAGCCATTTCCGCTCGC
CGCAGTCGAACGACCGAGCGTAGCGAGTCAGTGAGCGAGGAAGCGGAATATATCCTGTATCACATATTCT
GCTGACGCACCGGTGCAGCCTTTTTTCTCCTGCCACATGAAGCACTTCACTGACACCCTCATCAGTGCCA
ACATAGTAAGCCAGTATACACTCCGCTAGCAACCTGGCTTATCGAAATTAATACGACTCACTATAGGGAG
ACCGGCAGATCCGGCGCGCCTGCAGGCGCGCCACTAGTTAATTATTTAAATCGATGCGACGCTAGCGGCC
GCGTTTGCTTTTGTTTCGTGTTGGTCACCACGGCCGAGTTTCCTCGGGACCCCGGGCAGCTGCTTTACAT
CCCAAAGACCTATCTGCTCGGCCGGCCTCGGAACGCGAGCCTGCCCGGAAGATCCCCGGGTACCGAGCTC
GAATTCATCGTCACCATCACCTCGAATCAACAAGTTTGTACAAAAAAGCAGGCTTTAAAGGAACCAATTC
AGTCGAGACCATGGCTGTGGTGGGCAAGGACATCCGTTTCACATGCTCCGCAGCCAGCAGCAGCAGCTCA
CCAATGACCTTCGCCTGGAAGAAGGACAATGAGGTCCTGGCCAATGCAGACATGGAGAACTTTGCCCACG
TCCGTGCACAGGACGGCGAAGTGATGGAGTATACCACTATCCTGCACCTCCGTCACGTCACCTTTGGGCA
CGAGGGCCGCTACCAGTGTATCATCACAAACCACTTTGGCTCCACATACTCCCACAAAGCCAGGCTCACT
GTGAATGGTAAGGACATGGCATCTCGTGCTTCTCAAGCACAGAGTCCCACAGACTACACTGCTGATTGTC
CTCTCTGACACTGGTGTGAAGAGACACGAGCCGTGGGGTGCATCTCTTTGTACCAGTCCTTGGGTTTGTC
CCAGACCAAGTTTAACAGATTGAACCATCGTTTTTTGTTTGGGGTGGGAGATTTTTAAAGTCCAGTTATG
TTAAGTGACATTGTGGAGTTAAGCTTTGTATTTTTATGTTCCTTGTCTTCCATAAGCCAAGAGATGCGGT
TTCTAGATTCCAAGCATCCCTAGGTTCTAAGGAAGCTTGTGACCTTAGAGTAGATGTTATAACTGGGAGC
AAGGCCGTTTGGGACAAGTACAAGCCCCACTTCCTCTAGAACAATGGTTCTTAACCTTCCTAATGCTTGA
CCCCTTAATATAGTCCCTCATGCTGTGCTGACCCCCAACCATAAAACTACTTTCTTTGCTATTTCATAAC
TGTAACTTCGCAACTGTTATGAATCACAGTGTAAATATTTTTGAACATAGAGGTTTGCCAAAGGGGTTCA
TGATCCACAGGGTGACCCATTGTTCCGAGCCGCTACTCTTCAGGCTGTGGAGAGCAGGTGTGGGTTGAGC
CCCTGGCTCCGAGGTCCAGTGTGCAGGGAAGTTGTGACAAGGGTCTCTTACTCAGGAGCCAGCCCCTGGC
CATCAGGGTGGCTTTCTTCTGGACTACTGATGGATGTGGTATGTTGAGGGATGAGGACAGCATCAGTAGC
TAACTCTTCCACACTAGGCTAAGCTGGCTTGTGGGTGGCCTGAAGCACTGCCTCCATGCTCTCTGCTATT
GTACAACACCACAAAGCACTCTACCACAGCGAGGCTGGCCTAAGAGAGGCCAGAGTGTTTCTTGGAGACC
AAGTAGCTGTAGACTCTCCACCACAGTAGCTCAGACATCAAGTCTGGATACTGTCCACTGTGGCAGCATT
GATACTAAAGCTACAGAAGCGAACGAACTACATATTTTTGCCTGGGTGTGGCTGGTAGTGTAGCCCCCAT
AGACCCCACCCAGAGTGGGTTTCCTCAAGAGAGGTGAGCCAGCTCACTGGTTCCTCCTGGTGACAGCATC
CAGCTATCCCCTAATAGCAAATGTTTTGTTGCCCAGCTCTCTCCAGATAGCTAACTAAAGCAGGTCAGCA
CCAGACTTTTACTTCTGGAGGATTCCCTACATAGTAACTACTGTGGAGCTTCGGGAGGCAAAACGCTCCA
TCAGAAGCCTTCCGAGAGTGCTTAGCACCAGGCTATAGCAATAGGAAGGCGTTAAGGGTAATGGGTGCAG
TATTGTGTCTGTGACGGGGAGAGGCTGGGCACCCCTTGGGTGGGATGGAGTAACAATGAACTGAGGCCTG
GGCACAGTGGGATCTGTTTACTATGAGTTTCCTTTTGTATGCAGCCATTCCAAGTAGCTTTACCTATCAT
TTTTTTCCAGTGTTGCCATCATTCACTAAAATACCCCATGACATTGCCATCCGGACTGGCACCACAGCCC
GCCTCGAGTGTGCTGCCACGGGCCACCCTAACCCTCAGATTGCCTGGCAGAAGGATGGAGGCACCGATTT
CCCGGCAGCTCGTGAGCGACGCATGCATGTTATGCCAGACGATGATGTGTTCTTCATCACTGATGTGAAA
ATAGACGACATGGGGGTCTACAGCTGCACTGCCCAGAACTCGGCAGGCTCGGTTTCAGCCAACGCTACCC
TCACAGTCTTAGGTTCGCTACGACAGCTCTCGCGCACGTGTGGCAGGGTCGGGTGGGGATTCAACTCAAG
TATTAGAGAACCTGCTTTCTGGAGTCCCTGTGGTAGACTCTGTCTAGTTAATTTGAATTTTGGGGCTGCT
TTTAAGCGAGTAGTTTCAGCTCATAAAAGACAATGAGCTATATGTTAGTCTGCGTGAGAATTCTGTGTGT
GTGTGTGTGTGCACTCACACAGGTGGGCTATGATCTTAGGAGTAGTGACAAAGGTCTATAACAGGACAGT
TTGGGATAGGGTAGGGCTTTAGTTCTTTGCTCTGTTGAGCTGTTCCTAGAATGGCAGTGATTTAATTACA
TTAGGCTTTCTGGAAAGCTTGGTGCTCCAATAAAAGATCTCAGATAGCATTTCACTACAACATGGGATTG
TCTTCTGTCTGGAAAACATGTATACCTCCAGCAAGCGAGACCCATAGAATAAATGTGCAATTTCCACTGC
CTTCCTGCAGAAACTCCATCCTTGGCAGTGCCTCTGGAAGACCGTGTGGTAACTGTGGGAGAAACAGTGG
CCTTCCAGTGCAAAGCAACCGGGAGCCCCACACCACGCATCACCTGGCTTAAGGGAGGTCGCCCATTGAG
CCTCACAGAGCGCCACCATTTCACTCCAGGCAACCAGCTGCTGGTTGTTCAGAATGTGATGATAGACGAT
GCAGGGCGGTATACCTGTGAGATGTCTAATCCCCTGGGCACTGAGCGAGCACATAGCCAGCTGAGCATTT
TACCTACCCCTGGCTGCCGGAAGGATGGGACCACCGTAGGCATCTTCACCATTGCTGTGGTGTGCAGTAT
TGTCCTGACCTCGCTGGTGTGGGTGTGCATCATCTACCAGACCAGGAAGAAGAGCGAGGAGTACAGCGTC
ACTAACACAGGTCAGCAGCACAGCGGACTTGGGGGGCTGGGGGCAGATGGGGTGACACTGCCGCAGTCCG
AGGTAAACGATGCAGGCCTGGGGGCTTGCCTAGAACCTGAAAGGTCTCTAGAACATTTAGGAATATGGAC
TCTGCCTGTAGAGTTGGGACTTTGGTCCATGTCCTCCCCCCCCCCCAACAGCAAGCTAGCTCTGAAGGAC
AGAACAGAAAATGGGAATACTCTCACATGCAAGGACTCGCTGGTCTCTGCAGTTTCTGGTCTCTTTGGCA
GCTCAGAGGCCCTAGGGCCACGCCTGTTATGAACCGGATTGTTCCTAGGCTCTCAGTCTTGGTTAGGCCT
TCCTTTCCTTGTTCCTCATGGAGCCAGGCGTCTGACTGCCGTGATGTTTACACCAGGGTGTAAAGGAGGT
TAATGAGCGGCTGCCGAGCCTCTGCACAGCTTTCTGTGTGTGAGCCACTGTCGTGTGACCTTGTGATAGT
GCGTAGTTATCTGTATTTATTGTTGTGGCAGCCCTGTTATTTTATTGTCTTGGCTCCTTGCAGATGAAAC
CATTGTGCCTCCAGATGTTCCAAGCTACCTCTCCTCTCAGGGAACCCTTTCTGACCGGCAGGAAACTGTG
GTCAGGACTGAGGGTGGTCATCAGGCCAATGGGCACATTGAAAGCAATGGTAAGTTCGGAACAGTGAGCC
AGCTGCCCTCGTCCTGGATGAAGTCTGGCACTGGGTCACATTTGGTGAACCAGGCCTTTAATTGATAAGA
TAGTTTGCTTTGGATCTGGTGTGTGCAAGTTCTATACTTTTAACGTTAGATCCTCCGGAAAGTCCCTGCA
CTGGGCTTAGCACTCTGTCTTCTGGTCAGAAGGATTATATGATAGGATTGCCAGAAAGAATATATGCAAA
GGACATTCCAGGCCCCCAAATCAGCCCATAGCTTTTACAGTACTGTAGCACTTTACATGGGCTAAGTATA
AGTCAACCAACCACAGACTGAAAATATTTAGCAAAGAAAAACTGAATCTATATGGACATTTTACGTCGTT
ACTAGGTACTATGAGTGAAGATGACTTAAGGTCTGTCAGAGAAGGTGTACAGTTTATGTGCAAACAGCAT
TTCACAGAAAAGGAACTTGGCATCCTTGGATTTGGGCATCTCAGAGGAGCATAGGAACCAATCCCTGGGT
GGATGCCAAGGTGCTGGGAAAAGCAGTGGTCTGGTGGCCATCAGGCTGCGTGATGTAAGCAGCTTCTAAG
TGGTAAGGGCTCTGTTTCAGGTGTGTGTCTGAGAGACCCGAGCCTCTTCCCAGAGGTCGACATTCATAGC
ACTACATGCAGGCAGCCCAAGCTGTGTGTTGGATACACTAGAGAGCCCTGGAAGGTGACGGAGAAAGCCG
ACAGGACAGCTGCCCCACATACAACAGGTAGGAGACACTTAAGTCAGGGGACGCGGTTGCTTTTGGCCCT
GAAGCTGGCTTGACTGAGTAAACTAGAGTAGCGGCAGATCACTGGCCGCACGCTGTCTCTGAGTTATGTT
TAGAATACAAACAGGATTTTGTGTGATTCTAGAGTCCTGTGTCGCTTAGGTAAGTCAGTCTATGATGTGG
TGAGCTGAAGGCTGAGTTTTCTTAACATGGCTGAGTTTTCTTAACATAAGGAACTTACAAGACAAGGCCT
GCCCTTGCGCCAGGACTGTTGTCCCGACAAGGTTTCACTTCGTGGATCAGGCTGTCCTCAGCCTCCTGAG
ATGCTGTGGCTGGGCTACCGTGCCCGTCCCTTAGAGTGCGCCTTCCTCATGTCACTCAGCTCATGTCCTC
AGTCACTCTTTGTCCTGTGTAATGAACAGGGATTCTCTCTCAAACCCAGGGTTCACTGATCCAATTTTCT
AGCCCGCTAGCCTGCTCCGGGGTTTCCTGCCTCTGCGTTAGCTGGGCCACCACACCTGCCTGGCATTTCC
AGGAGTACTGGGGACCTGAACTCGGGTCCTTATGCTCAGCAAGCGCTTTCCCTACTGAGCCCTCCCTCTC
CGCAGCCCTGCTGGCGGGACTCTTTAAGGCCTACTGATTAAGATTCCTTACTGTATGATGCCTAATGCAA
ACCGTTCCTCTTCCTCTCCCCACCCTCATTTTCCTGTGATTAGAGTGTGCCTTCGAAATTAATTTTACAC
GTATACTTAGGCACACAAGACTAAGACATGGTTGGTCTAGCTCCTCTCCACATACACATTCCAGGGGGTG
GGGAGGGGAGAGACAGGGTGGTTATGAAGGCAGTGGTAAGCTGGACTCATCTTCCAATAGTGCCTCTGAG
AGGGAATGGAGACTCAGTTGACCTCTGGTTCTCTTCTTCCCTCAGCACACAGTGGCTCTGCTGTATGTAG
TGACTGCAGTACTGACACAGCCTACCATCCCCAGCCTGTGCCCAGAGACAGTGGGCAGCCAGGCACAGCG
AGCAGCCAAGAGCTCAGGCAGCATGACCGGGAATATTCTCCACACCATCCTTACAGTGGGACTGCGGATG
GGTCTCATACCCTCTCTGGGGGGTCCCTCTATCCAAGCAACCATGACAGAATACTGCCATCCTTGAAGAA
CAAGGCGGCGTCTGCAGATGGGAACGGTGTGTATTGTGTTAGAGGAACCTCGGTGGCTGCTGGGAGCCCT
TTGGTTACGGTGCATAGGCTGAGCTGCCTCTTTTTTTTTTTTTTTTTTTAAACAGGAGATTCCTCTTGGA
CTTTAGCAAAGTTACATGAAGCAGACTGCATAGACCTAAAGCCTTCTCCTACGTTAGCTTCAGGCAGCCC
AGAGCTCATGGAAGACGCCATATCTACTGAAGCCCAGCACTTGCTTGTTTCCAATGGCCACCTCCCCAAG
GCCTGTGACTCCAGCCCTGAATCTGTGCCACTGAAAGGGCAGATCACTGGGAAACGGAGGGGACCACTGC
TATTGGCACCGAGAAGCGGTTTAAACTCTGGTTCCGAGGGCAGAGGAAGTCTGTTAACATGCGGTGACGT
CGAGGAGAATCCTGGCCCATCTGGCTCCATGAGCAAAGGAGAAGAACTTTTCACTGGAGTTGTCCCAATT
CTTGTTGAATTAGATGGTGATGTTAATGGGCACAAATTTTCTGTCCGTGGAGAGGGTGAAGGTGATGCTA
CAAACGGAAAACTCACCCTTAAATTTATTTGCACTACTGGAAAACTACCTGTTCCGTGGCCAACACTTGT
CACTACTCTGACCTATGGTGTTCAATGCTTTTCCCGTTATCCGGATCACATGAAACGGCATGACTTTTTC
AAGAGTGCCATGCCCGAAGGTTATGTACAGGAACGCACTATATCTTTCAAAGATGACGGGACCTACAAGA
CGCGTGCTGAAGTCAAGTTTGAAGGTGATACCCTTGTTAATCGTATCGAGTTAAAGGGTATTGATTTTAA
AGAAGATGGAAACATTCTTGGACACAAACTCGAGTACAACTTTAACTCACACAATGTATACATCACGGCA
GACAAACAAAAGAATGGAATCAAAGCTAACTTCAAAATTCGCCACAACGTTGAAGATGGTTCCGTTCAAC
TAGCAGACCATTATCAACAAAATACTCCAATTGGCGATGGCCCTGTCCTTTTACCAGACAACCATTACCT
GTCGACACAATCTGTCCTTTCGAAAGATCCCAACGAAAAGCGTGACCACATGGTCCTTCTTGAGTTTGTA
ACTGCTGCTGGGATTACACATGGCATGGATGAGCTCTACAAAGGAGGATCTGGCGGCCGCTCTGCCACAA
ACTTCAGCCTGCTGAAGCAGGCCGGCGACGCCGCTGAAAATCCTGGCCCTGGAAGCACCAACCTGCTGAC
TGTGCACCAAAACCTGCCTGCCCTCCCTGTGGATGCCACCTCTGATGAAGTCAGGAAGAACCTGATGGAC
ATGTTCAGGGACAGGCAGGCCTTCTCTGAACACACCTGGAAGATGCTCCTGTCTGTGTGCAGATCCTGGG
CTGCCTGGTGCAAGCTGAACAACAGGAAATGGTTCCCTGCTGAACCTGAGGATGTGAGGGACTACCTCCT
GTACCTGCAAGCCAGAGGCCTGGCTGTGAAGACCATCCAACAGCACCTGGGCCAGCTCAACATGCTGCAC
AGGAGATCTGGCCTGCCTCGCCCTTCTGACTCCAATGCTGTGTCCCTGGTGATGAGGAGAATCAGAAAGG
AGAATGTGGATGCTGGGGAGAGAGCCAAGCAGGCCCTGGCCTTTGAACGCACTGACTTTGACCAAGTCAG
ATCCCTGATGGAGAACTCTGACAGATGCCAGGACATCAGGAACCTGGCCTTCCTGGGCATTGCCTACAAC
ACCCTGCTGCGCATTGCCGAAATTGCCAGAATCAGAGTGAAGGACATCTCCCGCACCGATGGTGGGAGAA
TGCTGATCCACATTGGCAGGACCAAGACCCTGGTGTCCACAGCTGGTGTGGAGAAGGCCCTGTCCCTGGG
GGTTACCAAGCTGGTGGAGAGATGGATCTCTGTGTCTGGTGTGGCTGATGACCCCAACAACTACCTGTTC
TGCCGGGTCAGAAAGAATGGTGTGGCTGCCCCTTCTGCCACCTCCCAACTGTCCACCCGGGCCCTGGAAG
GGATCTTTGAGGCCACCCACCGCCTGATCTATGGTGCCAAGGATGACTCTGGGCAGAGATACCTGGCCTG
GTCTGGCCACTCTGCCAGAGTGGGTGCTGCCAGGGACATGGCCAGGGCTGGTGTGTCCATCCCTGAAATC
ATGCAGGCTGGTGGCTGGACCAATGTGAACATTGTGATGAACTACATCAGAAACCTGGACTCTGAGACTG
GGGCCATGGTGAGGCTGCTAGAGGATGGGGACCTCGAGCCATCTGCTGGAGACATGAGAGCTGCCAACCT
TTGGCCAAGCCCGCTCATGATCAAACGCTCTAAGAAGAACAGCCTGGCCTTGTCCCTGACGGCCGACCAG
ATGGTCAGTGCCTTGTTGGATGCTGAGCCCCCCATACTCTATTCCGAGTATGATCCTACCAGACCCTTCA
GTGAAGCTTCGATGATGGGCTTACTGACCAACCTGGCAGACAGGGAGCTGGTTCACATGATCAACTGGGC
GAAGAGGGTGCCAGGCTTTGTGGATTTGACCCTCCATGATCAGGTCCACCTTCTAGAATGTGCCTGGCTA
GAGATCCTGATGATTGGTCTCGTCTGGCGCTCCATGGAGCACCCAGTGAAGCTACTGTTTGCTCCTAACT
TGCTCTTGGACAGGAACCAGGGAAAATGTGTAGAGGGCATGGTGGAGATCTTCGACATGCTGCTGGCTAC
ATCATCTCGGTTCCGCATGATGAATCTGCAGGGAGAGGAGTTTGTGTGCCTCAAATCTATTATTTTGCTT
AATTCTGGAGTGTACACATTTCTGTCCAGCACCCTGAAGTCTCTGGAAGAGAAGGACCATATCCACCGAG
TCCTGGACAAGATCACAGACACTTTGATCCACCTGATGGCCAAGGCAGGCCTGACCCTGCAGCAGCAGCA
CCAGCGGCTGGCCCAGCTCCTCCTCATCCTCTCCCACATCAGGCACATGAGTAACAAAGGCATGGAGCAT
CTGTACAGCATGAAGTGCAAGAACGTGGTGCCCCTCTATGACCTGCTGCTGGAGGCGGCGGACGCCCACC
GCCTACATGCGCCCACTAGCCGTGGAGGGGCATCCGTGGAGGAGACGGACCAAAGCCACTTGGCCACTGC
GGGCTCTACTTCATCGCATTCCTTGCAAAAGTATTACATCACGGGGGAGGCAGAGGGTTTCCCTGCCACA
GCTTGAGGCGCGCCGGATCCATTATGTACCTGACTGATGAAGTTCCTATACTTTCTAGAGAATAGGAACT
TCGAAGGGTTCCGCAAGCTCTAGTCGAGCCCCAGCTGGTTCTTTCCGCCTCAGAAGCCATAGAGCCCACC
GCATCCCCAGCATGCCTGCTATTGTCTTCCCAATCCTCCCCCTTGCTGTCCTGCCCCACCCCACCCCCCA
GAATAGAATGACACCTACTCAGACAATGCGATGCAATTTCCTCATTTTATTAGGAAAGGACAGTGGGAGT
GGCACCTTCCAGGGTCAAGGAAGGCACGGGGGAGGGGCAAACAACAGATGGCTGGCAACTAGAAGGCACA
GTCGAGGCTGATCAGCGAGCTCTAGAGAATTGATCCCCTCAGAAGAACTCGTCAAGAAGGCGATAGAAGG
CGATGCGCTGCGAATCGGGAGCGGCGATACCGTAAAGCACGAGGAAGCGGTCAGCCCATTCGCCGCCAAG
CTCTTCAGCAATATCACGGGTAGCCAACGCTATGTCCTGATAGCGGTCCGCCACACCCAGCCGGCCACAG
TCGATGAATCCAGAAAAGCGGCCATTTTCCACCATGATATTCGGCAAGCAGGCATCGCCATGGGTCACGA
CGAGATCATCGCCGTCGGGCATGCGCGCCTTGAGCCTGGCGAACAGTTCGGCTGGCGCGAGCCCCTGATG
CTCTTCGTCCAGATCATCCTGATCGACAAGACCGGCTTCCATCCGAGTACGTGCTCGCTCGATGCGATGT
TTCGCTTGGTGGTCGAATGGGCAGGTAGCCGGATCAAGCGTATGCAGCCGCCGCATTGCATCAGCCATGA
TGGATACTTTCTCGGCAGGAGCAAGGTGAGATGACAGGAGATCCTGCCCCGGCACTTCGCCCAATAGCAG
CCAGTCCCTTCCCGCTTCAGTGACAACGTCGAGCACAGCTGCGCAAGGAACGCCCGTCGTGGCCAGCCAC
GATAGCCGCGCTGCCTCGTCCTGCAGTTCATTCAGGGCACCGGACAGGTCGGTCTTGACAAAAAGAACCG
GGCGCCCCTGCGCTGACAGCCGGAACACGGCGGCATCAGAGCAGCCGATTGTCTGTTGTGCCCAGTCATA
GCCGAATAGCCTCTCCACCCAAGCGGCCGGAGAACCTGCGTGCAATCCATCTTGTTCAATGGCCGATC
Features (pLannotate 1.2.2; 32 found; start..end, strand, type, name):
     23..70      -  promoter       EM7 promoter: synthetic bacterial promoter&nbsp
     82..581     -  promoter       PGK promoter: mouse phosphoglycerate kinase 1 promoter
    645..678     -  protein_bind   FRT (minimal): supports FLP-mediated excision but not integration (Turan and Bode, 2011) FLP recombinase from the Saccharomyces cerevisiae 2μ plasmid
   2778..2891    -  CDS            Slc25a26 (fragment): SAMC_MOUSE - Also known as Samc. Experimental evidence at protein level: Swiss-Prot protein existence level 1. Mitochondrial solute carriers shuttle metabolites, nucleotides, and cofactors through the mitochondrial inner membrane. Specifically mediates the transport of S-adenosylmethionine (SAM) into the mitochondria (By similarity). From Mus musculus (Mouse).
   6026..6050    -  protein_bind   attB2: mutant version of attB; recombination site for the Gateway® BP reaction BP Clonase™
   6295..6357    +  promoter       Mini-TK promoter: minimal herpes simplex virus (HSV) thymidine kinase promoter
   6379..6418    +  5'UTR          HSV TK 5'-UTR: 5' untranslated region from the herpes simplex virus thymidine kinase gene
   6436..7566    +  CDS            HSV TK: herpes simplex virus thymidine kinase confers sensitivity to nucleoside analogs such as acyclovir or ganciclovir
   7608..7656    +  polyA_signal   HSV TK poly(A) signal: herpes simplex virus thymidine kinase polyadenylation signal (Cole and Stacy, 1985)
   7959..8113    +  CDS            lacZα (fragment): LacZα fragment of β-galactosidase; lacZ fragment
   8119..8218    -  misc_feature   bom (fragment): basis of mobility region from pBR322
   8320..8355    -  CDS            rop (fragment): Rop protein, which maintains plasmids at low copy number; rop
   8450..8554    +  promoter       AmpR promoter: bla
   8555..9415    +  CDS            AmpR: β-lactamase; bla; confers resistance to ampicillin, carbenicillin, and related antibiotics
   9580..10125   +  rep_origin     p15A ori: Plasmids containing the medium-copy-number p15A origin of replication can be propagated in E. coli cells that contain a second plasmid with the ColE1 origin.
  10213..10268   +  rep_origin     RSF ori (fragment): Plasmids containing the RSF 1030 origin of replication can be propagated in E. coli cells that contain additional plasmids with compatible origins.
  10367..10388   -  misc_feature   bom (fragment): basis of mobility region from pBR322
  10409..10427   +  promoter       T7 promoter: promoter for bacteriophage T7 RNA polymerase
  10509..10616   +  CDS            gH (fragment): GH_HHV2H - Experimental evidence at protein level: Swiss-Prot protein existence level 1. The heterodimer glycoprotein H-glycoprotein L is required for the fusion of viral and plasma membranes leading to virus entry into the host cell. Following initial binding to host receptor, membrane fusion is mediated by the fusion machinery composed of gB and the heterodimer gH/gL. May also be involved in the fusion between the virion envelope and the outer nuclear membrane during virion morphogenesis (By similarity). Interaction with host integrins ITGAV/ITGB3 triggers release of cytosolic Ca(2+) and FAK
  10621..10646   -  misc_feature   MCS (fragment): pUC18/19 multiple cloning site
  10670..10694   +  protein_bind   attB1: mutant version of attB; recombination site for the Gateway® BP reaction BP Clonase™
  10718..12751   +  CDS            Lrig1 (fragment): LRIG1_MOUSE - Experimental evidence at protein level: Swiss-Prot protein existence level 1. Acts as a feedback negative regulator of signaling by receptor tyrosine kinases, through a mechanism that involves enhancement of receptor ubiquitination and accelerated intracellular degradation. From Mus musculus (Mouse).
  13240..14331   +  CDS            Lrig1 (fragment): LRIG1_MOUSE - Experimental evidence at protein level: Swiss-Prot protein existence level 1. Acts as a feedback negative regulator of signaling by receptor tyrosine kinases, through a mechanism that involves enhancement of receptor ubiquitination and accelerated intracellular degradation. From Mus musculus (Mouse).
  14873..15076   +  CDS            Lrig1 (fragment): LRIG1_MOUSE - Experimental evidence at protein level: Swiss-Prot protein existence level 1. Acts as a feedback negative regulator of signaling by receptor tyrosine kinases, through a mechanism that involves enhancement of receptor ubiquitination and accelerated intracellular degradation. From Mus musculus (Mouse).
  16002..16607   +  CDS            Lrig1 (fragment): LRIG1_MOUSE - Experimental evidence at protein level: Swiss-Prot protein existence level 1. Acts as a feedback negative regulator of signaling by receptor tyrosine kinases, through a mechanism that involves enhancement of receptor ubiquitination and accelerated intracellular degradation. From Mus musculus (Mouse).
  16689..17402   +  CDS            Superfolder GFP: Superfolder GFP is a basic (constitutively fluorescent) green fluorescent protein published in 2005, derived from Aequorea victoria. It is reported to be a very rapidly-maturing weak dimer.
  17487..18512   +  CDS            cre: RECR_BPP1 - Experimental evidence at protein level: Swiss-Prot protein existence level 1. Catalyzes site-specific recombination between two 34-base- pair LOXP sites. Its role is to maintain the phage genome as a monomeric unit-copy plasmid in the lysogenic state. From Escherichia phage P1 (Bacteriophage P1).
  18525..19460   +  CDS            ERT2: mutated ligand-binding domain of the human estrogen receptor (Feil et al., 1997)
  19499..19532   -  protein_bind   FRT (minimal): supports FLP-mediated excision but not integration (Turan and Bode, 2011) FLP recombinase from the Saccharomyces cerevisiae 2μ plasmid
  19562..19583   -  promoter       SV40 promoter (fragment): SV40 enhancer and early promoter
  19587..19811   -  polyA_signal   bGH poly(A) signal: bovine growth hormone polyadenylation signal
  19849..4       -  CDS            NeoR/KanR (across the origin): aminoglycoside phosphotransferase from Tn5; aph(3')-II (or nptII); confers resistance to neomycin, kanamycin, and G418 (Geneticin®)
