[The description below was written by a language model from this plasmid's Addgene catalogue record and pLannotate feature annotations shown in this document.]
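Description:
pB6-Lrig1-T2A-sfGFP-iCre-ERT2-FNF-TK is a mouse gene-targeting vector of about 20.6 kb, built on the pWS-TK6 backbone and designed to knock a reporter/recombinase cassette into the endogenous Lrig1 locus of C57BL/6J cells by homologous recombination. It is maintained in E. coli as a low-copy plasmid through a p15A origin and selected with ampicillin (AmpR). The homology arms were subcloned from a C57BL/6J genomic library. The 5' arm carries several Lrig1 coding exon fragments, and the 3' arm extends into neighbouring genomic sequence, where a fragment of Slc25a26 is annotated. The targeting region is flanked by attB1 and attB2 sites, which suggests Gateway-based assembly into the backbone.

The payload is fused in frame to the C-terminus of Lrig1. A T2A peptide (stated in the record but not separately annotated in the feature table) separates Lrig1 from a single sfGFP-iCre-ERT2 polypeptide. The linker between sfGFP and iCre-ERT2 is a mutated P2A that does not skip, so green fluorescence and tamoxifen-regulated Cre activity reside in one fusion protein expressed under endogenous Lrig1 control. The depositor notes that this fluorescence is dim and should be detectable only where expression is high.

Downstream, in reverse orientation, lies an FRT-flanked neomycin cassette (FNF) driven by the PGK and EM7 promoters with a bGH polyadenylation signal. It gives G418 positive selection and can be removed with FLP. An HSV thymidine kinase cassette outside the arms allows negative selection against random integrants using nucleoside analogues. The vector is linearised for electroporation, and the resulting allele supports inducible lineage tracing and Cre/lox manipulation of Lrig1-expressing cells, such as neural stem cells of the ventricular-subventricular zone.
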