Addgene plasmid #126651: pB6-Lrig1-T2A-sfGFP-iCre-ERT2-FNF-TK
Purpose: B6J Lrig1-T2A-sfGFP-iCre-ERT2 allele targeting vector, low copy number
Depositing lab: Mario Capecchi. Depositing organization: University of Utah. Publication: Lrig1 expression prospectively identifies stem cells in the ventricular-subventricular zone that are neurogenic throughout adult life. Nam HS, Capecchi MR. Neural Dev. 2020 Mar 17;15(1):3. doi: 10.1186/s13064-020-00139-5. PubMed 32183906.
Backbone
  Vector backbone: pWS-TK6
  Backbone manufacturer: Sen Wu, Capecchi laboratory
  Vector type: Mouse Targeting, Cre/Lox
Growth in bacteria
  Bacterial resistance: Ampicillin, 100 μg/mL
  Growth temperature: 30°C
  Growth strain: DH10B
  Copy number: Low Copy
Gene/Insert
  Gene/Insert name: Lrig1
  Species: M. musculus (mouse)
  Mutation: C-terminal fusion of T2A-sfGFP-iCre-ERT2
  Entrez Gene: Lrig1 (a.k.a. D6Bwg0781e, Img, LIG-1)
Resource information
  A portion of this plasmid was derived from a plasmid made by: sfGFP is from Sandia Biotech. iCre is from Rolf Sprengel. ERT2 is from Pierre Chambon. FRT-Neo-FRT is from pFNF (#22687).
Terms and licenses: Academic/Nonprofit Terms; Industry Terms: Not Available to Industry
Depositor comments: Linker between sfGFP and iCre-ERT2 is a mutated P2A sequence where 2 conserved amino acids are changed to Alanines. This mutated sequence does not skip. The sfGFP fluorescence from the sfGFP-iCre-ERT2 is dim, as described in Nam and Capecchi, 2020 (https://doi.org/10.1186/s13064-020-00139-5) and a Figshare page (https://doi.org/10.6084/m9.figshare.13218437.v35) Thus, the sfGFP fluorescence should be detectable only in cells in which the marker gene expression level is high. Homology arms subcloned from a clone of RPCI-24 C57BL/6J mouse genomic DNA library. Please make sure the plasmid DNA preparation is pure by gel electrophoresis before linearizing for an electroporation. Mice available from the MMRRC (https://www.mmrrc.org/catalog/sds.php?mmrrc_id=69516)
How to cite: pB6-Lrig1-T2A-sfGFP-iCre-ERT2-FNF-TK was a gift from Mario Capecchi (Addgene plasmid # 126651 ; http://n2t.net/addgene:126651 ; RRID:Addgene_126651)
